>Addgene plasmid #153567 | pGBW-m4134328 | addgene full sequence | sequence record 300143 | Ginkgo NGS Result
CACCATGATAGAACTATCGCTCATCGACTTTTATCTGTGCTTCTTGGCTTTCCTGCTTTTTCTGGTGCTC
ATTATGCTAATCATTTTTTGGTTCAGTCTGGAGTTACAAGATCATAATGAGACATGTCACGCCGAAAACC
TTTACTTTCAGTCGAAGAGGCGATGGAAAAAGAATTTTATCGCGGTGAGTGCAGCCAACAGATTCAAAAA
GATATCCTCGTCTGGTGCCCTCTAAGCTAGCTTGACTGACTGAGATACAGCGTACCTTCAGCTCACAGAC
ATGATAAGATACATTGATGAGTTTGGACAAACCACAACTAGAATGCAGTGAAAAAAATGCTTTATTTGTG
AAATTTGTGATGCTATTGCTTTATTTGTAACCATTATAAGCTGCAATAAACAAGTTAACAACAACAATTG
CATTCATTTTATGTTTCAGGTTCAGGGGGAGGTGTGGGAGGTTTTTTAAAGCAAGTAAAACCTCTACAAA
TGTGGTATTGGCCCATCTCTATCGGTATCGTAGCATAACCCCTTGGGGCCTCTAAACGGGTCTTGAGGGG
TTTTTTGTGCCCCTCGGGCCGGATTGCTATCTACCGGCATTGGCGCAGAAAAAAATGCCTGATGCGACGC
TGCGCGTCTTATACTCCCACATATGCCAGATTCAGCAACGGATACGGCTTCCCCAACTTGCCCACTTCCA
TACGTGTCCTCCTTACCAGAAATTTATCCTTAAGGTCGTCAGCTATCCTGCAGGCGATCTCTCGATTTCG
ATCAAGACATTCCTTTAATGGTCTTTTCTGGACACCACTAGGGGTCAGAAGTAGTTCATCAAACTTTCTT
CCCTCCCTAATCTCATTGGTTACCTTGGGCTATCGAAACTTAATTAACCAGTCAAGTCAGCTACTTGGCG
AGATCGACTTGTCTGGGTTTCGACTACGCTCAGAATTGCGTCAGTCAAGTTCGATCTGGTCCTTGCTATT
GCACCCGTTCTCCGATTACGAGTTTCATTTAAATCATGTGAGCAAAAGGCCAGCAAAAGGCCAGGAACCG
TAAAAAGGCCGCGTTGCTGGCGTTTTTCCATAGGCTCCGCCCCCCTGACGAGCATCACAAAAATCGACGC
TCAAGTCAGAGGTGGCGAAACCCGACAGGACTATAAAGATACCAGGCGTTTCCCCCTGGAAGCTCCCTCG
TGCGCTCTCCTGTTCCGACCCTGCCGCTTACCGGATACCTGTCCGCCTTTCTCCCTTCGGGAAGCGTGGC
GCTTTCTCATAGCTCACGCTGTAGGTATCTCAGTTCGGTGTAGGTCGTTCGCTCCAAGCTGGGCTGTGTG
CACGAACCCCCCGTTCAGCCCGACCGCTGCGCCTTATCCGGTAACTATCGTCTTGAGTCCAACCCGGTAA
GACACGACTTATCGCCACTGGCAGCAGCCACTGGTAACAGGATTAGCAGAGCGAGGTATGTAGGCGGTGC
TACAGAGTTCTTGAAGTGGTGGCCTAACTACGGCTACACTAGAAGAACAGTATTTGGTATCTGCGCTCTG
CTGAAGCCAGTTACCTTCGGAAAAAGAGTTGGTAGCTCTTGATCCGGCAAACAAACCACCGCTGGTAGCG
GTGGTTTTTTTGTTTGCAAGCAGCAGATTACGCGCAGAAAAAAAGGATCTCAAGAAGATCCTTTGATCTT
TTCTACGGGGTCTGACGCTCAGTGGAACGAAAACTCACGTTAAGGGATTTTGGTCATGAGATTATCAAAA
AGGATCTTCACCTAGATCCTTTTAAATTAAAAATGAAGTTTTAAATCAATCTAAAGTATATATGAGTAAA
CTTGGTCTGACAGTTACCAATGCTTAATCAGTGAGGCACCTATCTCAGCGATCTGTCTATTTCGTTCATC
CATAGTTGCATTTAAATTTCCGAACTCTCCAAGGCCCTCGTCGGAAAATCTTCAAACCTTTCGTCCGATC
CATCTTGCAGGCTACCTCTCGAACGAACTATCGCAAGTCTCTTGGCCGGCCTTGCGCCTTGGCTATTGCT
TGGCAGCGCCTATCGCCAGGTATTACTCCAATCCCGAATATCCGAGATCGGGATCACCCGAGAGAAGTTC
AACCTACATCCTCAATCCCGATCTATCCGAGATCCGAGGAATATCGAAATCGGGGCGCGCCTGGTGTACC
GAGAACGATCCTCTCAGTGCGAGTCTCGACGATCCATATCGTTGCTTGGCAGTCAGCCAGTCGGAATCCA
GCTTGGGACCCAGGAAGTCCAATCGTCAGATATTGTACTCAAGCCTGGTCACGGCAGCGTACCGATCTGT
TTAAACCTAGATATTGATAGTCTGATCGGTCAACGTATAATCGAGTCCTAGCTTTTGCAAACATCTATCA
AGAGACAGGATCAGCAGGAGGCTTTCGCATGAGTATTCAACATTTCCGTGTCGCCCTTATTCCCTTTTTT
GCGGCATTTTGCCTTCCTGTTTTTGCTCACCCAGAAACGCTGGTGAAAGTAAAAGATGCTGAAGATCAGT
TGGGTGCGCGAGTGGGTTACATCGAACTGGATCTCAACAGCGGTAAGATCCTTGAGAGTTTTCGCCCCGA
AGAACGCTTTCCAATGATGAGCACTTTTAAAGTTCTGCTATGTGGCGCGGTATTATCCCGTATTGACGCC
GGGCAAGAGCAACTCGGTCGCCGCATACACTATTCTCAGAATGACTTGGTTGAGTATTCACCAGTCACAG
AAAAGCATCTTACGGATGGCATGACAGTAAGAGAATTATGCAGTGCTGCCATAACCATGAGTGATAACAC
TGCGGCCAACTTACTTCTGACAACGATTGGAGGACCGAAGGAGCTAACCGCTTTTTTGCACAACATGGGG
GATCATGTAACTCGCCTTGATCGTTGGGAACCGGAGCTGAATGAAGCCATACCAAACGACGAGCGTGACA
CCACGATGCCTGTAGCAATGGCAACAACCTTGCGTAAACTATTAACTGGCGAACTACTTACTCTAGCTTC
CCGGCAACAGTTGATAGACTGGATGGAGGCGGATAAAGTTGCAGGACCACTTCTGCGCTCGGCCCTTCCG
GCTGGCTGGTTTATTGCTGATAAATCTGGAGCCGGTGAGCGTGGGTCTCGCGGTATCATTGCAGCACTGG
GGCCAGATGGTAAGCCCTCCCGTATCGTAGTTATCTACACGACGGGGAGTCAGGCAACTATGGATGAACG
AAATAGACAGATCGCTGAGATAGGTGCCTCACTGATTAAGCATTGGTAACCGATTCTAGGTGCATTGGCG
CAGAAAAAAATGCCTGATGCGACGCTGCGCGTCTTATACTCCCACATATGCCAGATTCAGCAACGGATAC
GGCTTCCCCAACTTGCCCACTTCCATACGTGTCCTCCTTACCAGAAATTTATCCTTAAGATCCCGAATCG
TTTAAACTCGACTCTGGCTCTATCGAATCTCCGTCGTTTCGAGCTTACGCGAACAGCCGTGGCGCTCATT
TGCTCGTCGGGCATCGAATCTCGTCAGCTATCGTCAGCTTACCTTTTTGGCAGCGATCGCGGCTCCCGAC
ATCTTGGACCATTAGCTCCACAGGTATCTTCTTCCCTCTAGTGGTCATAACAGCAGCTTCAGCTACCTCT
CAATTCAAAAAACCCCTCAAGACCCGTTTAGAGGCCCCAAGGGGTTATGCTATCAATCGTTGCGTTACAC
ACACAAAAAACCAACACACATCCATCTTCGATGGATAGCGATTTTATTATCTAACTGCTGATCGAGTGTA
GCCAGATCTAGTAATCAATTACGGGGTCATTAGTTCATAGCCCATATATGGAGTTCCGCGTTACATAACT
TACGGTAAATGGCCCGCCTGGCTGACCGCCCAACGACCCCCGCCCATTGACGTCAATAATGACGTATGTT
CCCATAGTAACGCCAATAGGGACTTTCCATTGACGTCAATGGGTGGAGTATTTACGGTAAACTGCCCACT
TGGCAGTACATCAAGTGTATCATATGCCAAGTACGCCCCCTATTGACGTCAATGACGGTAAATGGCCCGC
CTGGCATTATGCCCAGTACATGACCTTATGGGACTTTCCTACTTGGCAGTACATCTACGTATTAGTCATC
GCTATTACCATGCTGATGCGGTTTTGGCAGTACATCAATGGGCGTGGATAGCGGTTTGACTCACGGGGAT
TTCCAAGTCTCCACCCCATTGACGTCAATGGGAGTTTGTTTTGGCACCAAAATCAACGGGACTTTCCAAA
ATGTCGTAACAACTCCGCCCCATTGACGCAAATGGGCGGTAGGCGTGTACGGTGGGAGGTCTATATAAGC
AGAGCTGGTTTAGTGAACCGTCAGATCAGATCTTTGTCGATCCTACCATCCACTCGACACACCCGCCAGC
GGCCGC
Features (pLannotate 1.2.2; 17 found; start..end, strand, type, name):
      5..133     +  CDS            NS7B_SARS2: Experimental evidence at protein level: Swiss-Prot protein existence level 1. From Severe acute respiratory syndrome coronavirus 2 (2019-nCoV) (SARS-CoV-2).
    161..177     +  CDS            CBP (fragment): calmodulin-binding peptide derived from skeletal muscle myosin light chain kinase; binds calmodulin with nanomolar affinity in the presence of calcium
    285..406     -  polyA_signal   SV40 poly(A) signal: SV40 polyadenylation signal
    429..498     -  CDS            large T antigen (fragment): large T antigen from SV40 (simian virus 40)
    521..567     +  terminator     T7 terminator: transcription terminator for bacteriophage T7 RNA polymerase
    597..733     +  terminator     rrnG terminator: transcription terminator from the E. coli ribosomal RNA rrnG operon (Albrechtsen et al., 1991)
    778..849     +  misc_feature   3' β-globin insulator: insulator downstream of the human β-globin locus (Farrell et al., 2002)
   1075..1663    -  rep_origin     ori: high-copy-number ColE1/pMB1/pBR322/pUC origin of replication
   1835..1899    -  CDS            bla(M) (fragment): β-lactamase lacking the signal sequence; bla(M); allows cytosolic expression of β-lactamase
   2409..3269    +  CDS            AmpR: β-lactamase; bla; confers resistance to ampicillin, carbenicillin, and related antibiotics
   3282..3418    +  terminator     rrnG terminator: transcription terminator from the E. coli ribosomal RNA rrnG operon (Albrechtsen et al., 1991)
   3570..3641    +  misc_feature   5' β-globin insulator: insulator upstream of the human β-globin locus (Farrell et al., 2002)
   3646..3692    -  terminator     T7 terminator: transcription terminator for bacteriophage T7 RNA polymerase
   3710..3758    -  polyA_signal   poly(A) signal: synthetic polyadenylation signal
   3839..4142    +  enhancer       CMV enhancer: human cytomegalovirus immediate early enhancer
   4215..4232    -  promoter       CMV promoter (fragment): human cytomegalovirus (CMV) immediate early promoter
   4295..4346    +  promoter       CMVd2 promoter: truncated human cytomegalovirus (CMV) immediate early promoter that yields moderately reduced expression relative to the full-length promoter
