[The description below was written by a language model from this plasmid's Addgene catalogue record and pLannotate feature annotations shown in this document.]
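Description:
pGBW-m4134328 is a mammalian expression plasmid carrying the wild-type ORF7b accessory protein gene of SARS-CoV-2, built on the pTwist_CMV_6 backbone. It is propagated in E. coli as a high-copy plasmid through a ColE1/pUC-type origin and selected with ampicillin via a full-length β-lactamase (AmpR) gene. A short additional β-lactamase fragment is also annotated elsewhere in the backbone. The sequenced record is about 4.4 kb, consistent with the small insert (roughly 125 bp) sitting in a backbone of about 4.2 kb.

Expression is driven by the human cytomegalovirus immediate early enhancer and promoter. The feature table resolves this region as the CMV enhancer followed by promoter hits annotated as a fragment and a truncated CMVd2 form, located just upstream of the ORF7b coding sequence across the circular junction of the record. The catalogue describes a backbone-encoded C-terminal tag consisting of a TEV protease cleavage site and a calmodulin-binding peptide (CBP), which would allow calcium-dependent capture on calmodulin resin and release of the protein by cleavage. The annotation detects only a short CBP fragment downstream of ORF7b and does not call the TEV site. An SV40 polyadenylation signal lies downstream of the cassette, although it is annotated on the opposite strand.

The expression unit is flanked by 5' and 3' β-globin insulator elements, T7 and rrnG transcription terminators and a synthetic poly(A) signal, which presumably isolate it from read-through transcription originating in the backbone. No mammalian selection marker is annotated, so the plasmid seems suited to transient transfection. The stated purpose is simply mammalian expression of ORF7b, and the affinity tag would lend itself to purification or interaction studies.
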