Addgene plasmid #153567: pGBW-m4134328
Purpose: Mammalian expression plasmid for SARS-CoV-2 ORF7b
Depositing lab: Ginkgo Bioworks & Benjie Chen. Depositing organization: Ginkgo Bioworks.
Backbone
  Vector backbone: pTwist_CMV_6
  Backbone size w/o insert (bp): 4180
  Vector type: Mammalian Expression
Growth in bacteria
  Bacterial resistance: Ampicillin, 100 μg/mL
  Growth temperature: 37°C
  Growth strain: DH5alpha
  Copy number: High Copy
Gene/Insert
  Gene/Insert name: SARS-CoV-2 ORF7b
  Species: Severe acute respiratory syndrome coronavirus 2
  Insert size (bp): 125
  Mutation: wt
  Entrez Gene: ORF7b (a.k.a. GU280_gp08)
  Promoter: CMV
  Tag / fusion protein: Cleavable TEV;CBP (C terminal on backbone)
  Cloning method: Unknown
Resource information
  A portion of this plasmid was derived from a plasmid made by: GinkgoBioworks
Depositor comments: NCBI reference sequence: 43740574
How to cite: pGBW-m4134328 was a gift from Ginkgo Bioworks & Benjie Chen (Addgene plasmid # 153567 ; http://n2t.net/addgene:153567 ; RRID:Addgene_153567)
